>Addgene plasmid #189000 | pMSCV LDTS-eLIR | addgene full sequence | sequence record 401502 | Addgene NGS Result
TGAAAGACCCCACCTGTAGGTTTGGCAAGCTAGCTTAAGTAACGCCATTTTGCAAGGCATGGAAAATACA
TAACTGAGAATAGAGAAGTTCAGATCAAGGTTAGGAACAGAGAGACAGCAGAATATGGGCCAAACAGGAT
ATCTGTGGTAAGCAGTTCCTGCCCCGGCTCAGGGCCAAGAACAGATGGTCCCCAGATGCGGTCCCGCCCT
CAGCAGTTTCTAGAGAACCATCAGATGTTTCCAGGGTGCCCCAAGGACCTGAAATGACCCTGTGCCTTAT
TTGAACTAACCAATCAGTTCGCTTCTCGCTTCTGTTCGCGCGCTTCTGCTCCCCGAGCTCAATAAAAGAG
CCCACAACCCCTCACTCGGCGCGCCAGTCCTCCGATAGACTGCGTCGCCCGGGTACCCGTATTCCCAATA
AAGCCTCTTGCTGTTTGCATCCGAATCGTGGACTCGCTGATCCTTGGGAGGGTCTCCTCAGATTGATTGA
CTGCCCACCTCGGGGGTCTTTCATTTGGAGGTTCCACCGAGATTTGGAGACCCCTGCCCAGGGACCACCG
ACCCCCCCGCCGGGAGGTAAGCTGGCCAGCGGTCGTTTCGTGTCTGTCTCTGTCTTTGTGCGTGTTTGTG
CCGGCATCTAATGTTTGCGCCTGCGTCTGTACTAGTTAGCTAACTAGCTCTGTATCTGGCGGACCCGTGG
TGGAACTGACGAGTTCTGAACACCCGGCCGCAACCCTGGGAGACGTCCCAGGGACTTTGGGGGCCGTTTT
TGTGGCCCGACCTGAGGAAGGGAGTCGATGTGGAATCCGACCCCGTCAGGATATGTGGTTCTGGTAGGAG
ACGAGAACCTAAAACAGTTCCCGCCTCCGTCTGAATTTTTGCTTTCGGTTTGGAACCGAAGCCGCGCGTC
TTGTCTGCTGCAGCGCTGCAGCATCGTTCTGTGTTGTCTCTGTCTGACTGTGTTTCTGTATTTGTCTGAA
AATTAGGGCCAGACTGTTACCACTCCCTTAAGTTTGACCTTAGGTCACTGGAAAGATGTCGAGCGGATCG
CTCACAACCAGTCGGTAGATGTCAAGAAGAGACGTTGGGTTACCTTCTGCTCTGCAGAATGGCCAACCTT
TAACGTCGGATGGCCGCGAGACGGCACCTTTAACCGAGACCTCATCACCCAGGTTAAGATCAAGGTCTTT
TCACCTGGCCCGCATGGACACCCAGACCAGGTCCCCTACATCGTGACCTGGGAAGCCTTGGCTTTTGACC
CCCCTCCCTGGGTCAAGCCCTTTGTACACCCTAAGCCTCCGCCTCCTCTTCCTCCATCCGCCCCGTCTCT
CCCCCTTGAACCTCCTCGTTCGACCCCGCCTCGATCCTCCCTTTATCCAGCCCTCACTCCTTCTCTAGGC
GCCGGAATTAGATCTCTCGAGGCCACCATGAGCATCGAGAAGGTGGTAGAGTTCCTCCTGCCACCAGACA
AGGAGTCAGCCCCTTCTTCCGGACGGCAGAGGACCCAGAAGGCTCCCAAGGCCAAACCAAGCCTTGTGAG
GAGGGTCAGCACCCTGGCCAACACTCTTTCTCGACACACCATGCAAACCACAGCATGGGCCCTGAAGCAG
GGCCACTCTCTGGCCATGTGGATCCCGGGTGTGGCACCCCTGAGCAGCCTGGCCCAGTGGGGCGCATCGG
CAGCCATGCAGGTGGTGTCCCGGCGGCAGAGTGAGGTGCGGGTGCCCTGGCTGCACAACCTGGCAGCCTC
TCAGGATGAGAGCCATGACGACCAGACAGACACAGAGGGAGAGGAGACAGACGACGAGGAGGAGGAAGAA
GAGTCCGAGGCTGAGGAGAACGTGCTCAGAGAGGTTACAGCCCTGCCCAACCCGAGAGGCCTCCTGGGTG
GTGTGGTACACACCGTGCAGAACACTCTCCGGAACACCATCTCCGCAGTGACCTGGGCACCTGCGGCTGT
GCTGGGCACGGTGGGAAGGATCCTGCACCTCACACCAGCCCAGGCTGTCTCCTCTACCAAAGGGAGGGCC
ATGTCCCTATCCGATGCCCTGAAGGGTGTTACGGATAACGTGGTAGACACTGTGGTACACTATGTGCCGC
TTCCCAGGCTGTCCCTGATGGAGCCCGAGAGCGAATTCCGAGACATCGATAACCCTTCAGCAGAGGCGGA
GGGATCCGGTGGAGGCGGAGGTTCTGGGGGAGGAGGTAGTGGCGGTGGTGGTTCAGGAGGCGGCGGAAGC
TTGGATCCTAGGTCATCTGAGGACCCCACTGATGACTCCAGGCTTCCCAGGGCCGAAGCGGAGCAGGAAA
AGGACCAGCTCAGGACCCAGGTGGTGAGGCTACAAGCAGAGAAGGCAGACCTGTTGGGCATCGTGTCTGA
ACTGCAGCTCAAGCTGAACGAAGAGGGCGAGGAAGAAGATGAATGGGTTGAAATTAGGATGGCTGAAGGA
GAAGCAGAAGGGTACCCATACGATGTTCCAGATTACGCTTGAGAATTCTACCGGGTAGGGGAGGCGCTTT
TCCCAAGGCAGTCTGGAGCATGCGCTTTAGCAGCCCCGCTGGGCACTTGGCGCTACACAAGTGGCCTCTG
GCCTCGCACACATTCCACATCCACCGGTAGGCGCCAACCGGCTCCGTTCTTTGGTGGCCCCTTCGCGCCA
CCTTCTACTCCTCCCCTAGTCAGGAAGTTCCCCCCCGCCCCGCAGCTCGCGTCGTGCAGGACGTGACAAA
TGGAAGTAGCACGTCTCACTAGTCTCGTGCAGATGGACAGCACCGCTGAGCAATGGAAGCGGGTAGGCCT
TTGGGGCAGCGGCCAATAGCAGCTTTGCTCCTTCGCTTTCTGGGCTCAGAGGCTGGGAAGGGGTGGGTCC
GGGGGCGGGCTCAGGGGCGGGCTCAGGGGCGGGGCGGGCGCCCGAAGGTCCTCCGGAGGCCCGGCATTCT
GCACGCTTCAAAAGCGCACGTCTGCCGCGCTGTTCTCCTCTTCCTCATCTCCGGGCCTTTCGACCTGCAG
CCCAAGCTTACCATGACCGAGTACAAGCCCACGGTGCGCCTCGCCACCCGCGACGACGTCCCCAGGGCCG
TACGCACCCTCGCCGCCGCGTTCGCCGACTACCCCGCCACGCGCCACACCGTCGATCCGGACCGCCACAT
CGAGCGGGTCACCGAGCTGCAAGAACTCTTCCTCACGCGCGTCGGGCTCGACATCGGCAAGGTGTGGGTC
GCGGACGACGGCGCCGCGGTGGCGGTCTGGACCACGCCGGAGAGCGTCGAAGCGGGGGCGGTGTTCGCCG
AGATCGGCCCGCGCATGGCCGAGTTGAGCGGTTCCCGGCTGGCCGCGCAGCAACAGATGGAAGGCCTCCT
GGCGCCGCACCGGCCCAAGGAGCCCGCGTGGTTCCTGGCCACCGTCGGCGTCTCGCCCGACCACCAGGGC
AAGGGTCTGGGCAGCGCCGTCGTGCTCCCCGGAGTGGAGGCGGCCGAGCGCGCCGGGGTGCCCGCCTTCC
TGGAGACCTCCGCGCCCCGCAACCTCCCCTTCTACGAGCGGCTCGGCTTCACCGTCACCGCCGACGTCGA
GGTGCCCGAAGGACCGCGCACCTGGTGCATGACCCGCAAGCCCGGTGCCTGACGCCCGCCCCACGACCCG
CAGCGCCCGACCGAAAGGAGCGCACGACCCCATGCATCGATAAAATAAAAGATTTTATTTAGTCTCCAGA
AAAAGGGGGGAATGAAAGACCCCACCTGTAGGTTTGGCAAGCTAGCTTAAGTAACGCCATTTTGCAAGGC
ATGGAAAATACATAACTGAGAATAGAGAAGTTCAGATCAAGGTTAGGAACAGAGAGACAGCAGAATATGG
GCCAAACAGGATATCTGTGGTAAGCAGTTCCTGCCCCGGCTCAGGGCCAAGAACAGATGGTCCCCAGATG
CGGTCCCGCCCTCAGCAGTTTCTAGAGAACCATCAGATGTTTCCAGGGTGCCCCAAGGACCTGAAATGAC
CCTGTGCCTTATTTGAACTAACCAATCAGTTCGCTTCTCGCTTCTGTTCGCGCGCTTCTGCTCCCCGAGC
TCAATAAAAGAGCCCACAACCCCTCACTCGGCGCGCCAGTCCTCCGATAGACTGCGTCGCCCGGGTACCC
GTGTATCCAATAAACCCTCTTGCAGTTGCATCCGACTTGTGGTCTCGCTGTTCCTTGGGAGGGTCTCCTC
TGAGTGATTGACTACCCGTCAGCGGGGGTCTTTCATGGGTAACAGTTTCTTGAAGTTGGAGAACAACATT
CTGAGGGTAGGAGTCGAATATTAAGTAATCCTGACTCAATTAGCCACTGTTTTGAATCCACATACTCCAA
TACTCCTGAAATAGTTCATTATGGACAGCGCAGAAAGAGCTGGGGAGAATTGTGAAATTGTTATCCGCTC
ACAATTCCACACAACATACGAGCCGGAAGCATAAAGTGTAAAGCCTGGGGTGCCTAATGAGTGAGCTAAC
TCACATTAATTGCGTTGCGCTCACTGCCCGCTTTCCAGTCGGGAAACCTGTCGTGCCAGCTGCATTAATG
AATCGGCCAACGCGCGGGGAGAGGCGGTTTGCGTATTGGGCGCTCTTCCGCTTCCTCGCTCACTGACTCG
CTGCGCTCGGTCGTTCGGCTGCGGCGAGCGGTATCAGCTCACTCAAAGGCGGTAATACGGTTATCCACAG
AATCAGGGGATAACGCAGGAAAGAACATGTGAGCAAAAGGCCAGCAAAAGGCCAGGAACCGTAAAAAGGC
CGCGTTGCTGGCGTTTTTCCATAGGCTCCGCCCCCCTGACGAGCATCACAAAAATCGACGCTCAAGTCAG
AGGTGGCGAAACCCGACAGGACTATAAAGATACCAGGCGTTTCCCCCTGGAAGCTCCCTCGTGCGCTCTC
CTGTTCCGACCCTGCCGCTTACCGGATACCTGTCCGCCTTTCTCCCTTCGGGAAGCGTGGCGCTTTCTCA
TAGCTCACGCTGTAGGTATCTCAGTTCGGTGTAGGTCGTTCGCTCCAAGCTGGGCTGTGTGCACGAACCC
CCCGTTCAGCCCGACCGCTGCGCCTTATCCGGTAACTATCGTCTTGAGTCCAACCCGGTAAGACACGACT
TATCGCCACTGGCAGCAGCCACTGGTAACAGGATTAGCAGAGCGAGGTATGTAGGCGGTGCTACAGAGTT
CTTGAAGTGGTGGCCTAACTACGGCTACACTAGAAGAACAGTATTTGGTATCTGCGCTCTGCTGAAGCCA
GTTACCTTCGGAAAAAGAGTTGGTAGCTCTTGATCCGGCAAACAAACCACCGCTGGTAGCGGTGGTTTTT
TTGTTTGCAAGCAGCAGATTACGCGCAGAAAAAAAGGATCTCAAGAAGATCCTTTGATCTTTTCTACGGG
GTCTGACGCTCAGTGGAACGAAAACTCACGTTAAGGGATTTTGGTCATGAGATTATCAAAAAGGATCTTC
ACCTAGATCCTTTTAAATTAAAAATGAAGTTTTAAATCAATCTAAAGTATATATGAGTAAACTTGGTCTG
ACAGTTACCAATGCTTAATCAGTGAGGCACCTATCTCAGCGATCTGTCTATTTCGTTCATCCATAGTTGC
CTGACTCCCCGTCGTGTAGATAACTACGATACGGGAGGGCTTACCATCTGGCCCCAGTGCTGCAATGATA
CCGCGAGACCCACGCTCACCGGCTCCAGATTTATCAGCAATAAACCAGCCAGCCGGAAGGGCCGAGCGCA
GAAGTGGTCCTGCAACTTTATCCGCCTCCATCCAGTCTATTAATTGTTGCCGGGAAGCTAGAGTAAGTAG
TTCGCCAGTTAATAGTTTGCGCAACGTTGTTGCCATTGCTACAGGCATCGTGGTGTCACGCTCGTCGTTT
GGTATGGCTTCATTCAGCTCCGGTTCCCAACGATCAAGGCGAGTTACATGATCCCCCATGTTGTGCAAAA
AAGCGGTTAGCTCCTTCGGTCCTCCGATCGTTGTCAGAAGTAAGTTGGCCGCAGTGTTATCACTCATGGT
TATGGCAGCACTGCATAATTCTCTTACTGTCATGCCATCCGTAAGATGCTTTTCTGTGACTGGTGAGTAC
TCAACCAAGTCATTCTGAGAATAGTGTATGCGGCGACCGAGTTGCTCTTGCCCGGCGTCAATACGGGATA
ATACCGCGCCACATAGCAGAACTTTAAAAGTGCTCATCATTGGAAAACGTTCTTCGGGGCGAAAACTCTC
AAGGATCTTACCGCTGTTGAGATCCAGTTCGATGTAACCCACTCGTGCACCCAACTGATCTTCAGCATCT
TTTACTTTCACCAGCGTTTCTGGGTGAGCAAAAACAGGAAGGCAAAATGCCGCAAAAAAGGGAATAAGGG
CGACACGGAAATGTTGAATACTCATACTCTTCCTTTTTCAATATTATTGAAGCATTTATCAGGGTTATTG
TCTCATGAGCGGATACATATTTGAATGTATTTAGAAAAATAAACAAATAGGGGTTCCGCGCACATTTCCC
CGAAAAGTGCCACCTGACGTCTAAGAAACCATTATTATCATGACATTAACCTATAAAAATAGGCGTATCA
CGAGGCCCTTTCGTCTCGCGCGTTTCGGTGATGACGGTGAAAACCTCTGACACATGCAGCTCCCGGAGAC
GGTCACAGCTTGTCTGTAAGCGGATGCCGGGAGCAGACAAGCCCGTCAGGGCGCGTCAGCGGGTGTTGGC
GGGTGTCGGGGCTGGCTTAACTATGCGGCATCAGAGCAGATTGTACTGAGAGTGCACCATATGCGGTGTG
AAATACCGCACAGATGCGTAAGGAGAAAATACCGCATCAGGCGCCATTCGCCATTCAGGCTGCGCAACTG
TTGGGAAGGGCGATCGGTGCGGGCCTCTTCGCTATTACGCCAGCTGGCGAAAGGGGGATGTGCTGCAAGG
CGATTAAGTTGGGTAACGCCAGGGTTTTCCCAGTCACGACGTTGTAAAACGACGGCGCAAGGAATGGTGC
ATGCAAGGAGATGGCGCCCAACAGTCCCCCGGCCACGGGGCCTGCCACCATACCCACGCCGAAACAAGCG
CTCATGAGCCCGAAGTGGCGAGCCCGATCTTCCCCATCGGTGATGTCGGCGATATAGGCGCCAGCAACCG
CACCTGTGGCGCCGGTGATGCCGGCCACGATGCGTCCGGCGTAGAGGCGATTAGTCCAATTTGTTAAAGA
CAGGATATCAGTGGTCCAGGCTCTAGTTTTGACTCAACAATATCACCAGCTGAAGCCTATAGAGTACGAG
CCATAGATAAAATAAAAGATTTTATTTAGTCTCCAGAAAAAGGGGGGAA
Features (pLannotate 1.2.2; 22 found; start..end, strand, type, name):
    579..920     +  misc_feature   MESV Ψ: packaging signal of murine embryonic stem cell virus
    987..1403    +  CDS            gag (truncated): truncated Moloney murine leukemia virus (MMLV) gag gene lacking the start codon
   1431..2186    +  CDS            Plin1 (fragment): PLIN1_MOUSE - Also known as Peri, Plin. Experimental evidence at protein level: Swiss-Prot protein existence level 1. Modulator of adipocyte lipid metabolism. Coats lipid storage droplets to protect them from breakdown by hormone-sensitive lipase (HSL). Its absence may result in leanness (By similarity). Plays a role in unilocular lipid droplet formation by activating CIDEC. Their interaction promotes lipid droplet enlargement and directional net neutral lipid transfer. May modulate lipolysis and triglyceride levels. From Mus musculus (Mouse).
   2211..2236    +  CDS            FAPα2 (fragment): fluorogen-activating protein composed of a dimer of the L5-MG single-chain antibody fragment (Szent-Gyorgyi et al., 2008) binds malachite green derivatives to produce red fluorescence
   2250..2462    +  CDS            OPTN (fragment): OPTN_HUMAN - Also known as FIP2, GLC1E, HIP7, HYPL, NRP. Experimental evidence at protein level: Swiss-Prot protein existence level 1. (Microbial infection) May constitute a cellular target for adenovirus E3 14.7 and Bluetongue virus protein NS3 to inhibit innate immune response. From Homo sapiens (Human).
   2463..2490    +  CDS            3xHA (fragment): three tandem HA epitope tags
   2503..3002    +  promoter       PGK promoter: mouse phosphoglycerate kinase 1 promoter
   3023..3622    +  CDS            PuroR: puromycin N-acetyltransferase; pac from Streptomyces alboniger; confers resistance to puromycin
   3722..4236    +  LTR            3' LTR: 3' long terminal repeat from murine embryonic stem cell virus
   4398..4414    -  protein_bind   lac operator: The lac repressor binds to the lac operator to inhibit transcription in E. coli. This inhibition can be relieved by adding lactose or isopropyl-β-D-thiogalactopyranoside (IPTG). lac repressor encoded by lacI
   4422..4452    -  promoter       lac promoter: promoter for the E. coli lac operon
   4467..4488    -  protein_bind   CAP binding site: CAP binding activates transcription in the presence of cAMP. E. coli catabolite activator protein
   4501..4593    -  CDS            lacI (fragment): lac repressor; lacI; The lac repressor binds to the lac operator to inhibit transcription in E. coli. This inhibition can be relieved by adding lactose or isopropyl-β-D-thiogalactopyranoside (IPTG).
   4776..5364    -  rep_origin     ori: high-copy-number ColE1/pMB1/pBR322/pUC origin of replication
   5535..6395    -  CDS            AmpR: β-lactamase; bla; confers resistance to ampicillin, carbenicillin, and related antibiotics
   6396..6500    -  promoter       AmpR promoter: bla
   6595..6630    +  CDS            rop (fragment): Rop protein, which maintains plasmids at low copy number; rop
   6732..6831    +  misc_feature   bom (fragment): basis of mobility region from pBR322
   6837..6986    -  CDS            lacZα (fragment): LacZα fragment of β-galactosidase; lacZ fragment
   6986..7187    -  CDS            TcR (fragment): tetracycline efflux protein; tet; confers resistance to tetracycline
   7188..7286    +  CDS            env (fragment): murine leukemia virus gPr80 envelope polyprotein precursor; env; proteolytically cleaved into gp70SU and p15TM subunits
   7328..515     +  LTR            5' LTR (across the origin): 5' long terminal repeat from murine embryonic stem cell virus
