[The description below was written by a language model from this plasmid's Addgene catalogue record and pLannotate feature annotations shown in this document.]
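Description:
pMSCV LDTS-eLIR is a murine stem cell virus-based retroviral transfer vector built on the pMSCV PGK-puro backbone, carrying a synthetic adaptor protein designed to induce lipophagy, the selective autophagic degradation of lipid droplets. In bacteria the 7.3 kb plasmid is maintained through a high-copy ColE1/pUC-type origin and selected with ampicillin via the β-lactamase gene. Short fragments of lacI, lacZα, rop, bom, TcR and env annotated in the backbone are cloning remnants with no evident function.

The proviral region is flanked by MESV-derived 5' and 3' LTRs and includes the Ψ packaging signal with a truncated, start-codon-less gag segment, which together allow the transcript to be encapsidated when gag, pol and env are supplied in trans by packaging cells. No separate promoter is annotated upstream of the insert, so expression is presumably driven by the 5' LTR. The roughly 1.07 kb LDTS-eLIR open reading frame consists of a fragment of mouse perilipin 1 (Plin1), a lipid droplet coat protein that evidently supplies the lipid droplet targeting portion. This is followed by a short stretch that the annotation software matches to FAPα2, probably just a linker, then a fragment of human optineurin (OPTN), an autophagy receptor, and a C-terminal HA epitope tag. By name, the optineurin piece presumably provides an engineered LC3-interacting region, although the record does not expand either abbreviation. The fusion would thereby tether lipid droplets to the autophagy machinery. Downstream, a mouse PGK promoter drives puromycin N-acetyltransferase for selection of stably transduced mammalian cells.

The construct is suited to generating stable cell lines in which lipophagy is forcibly induced. The associated work concerned liver lipophagy in nonalcoholic steatohepatitis.
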