Addgene plasmid #189000: pMSCV LDTS-eLIR
Purpose: lipophagy-inducing adaptor protein
Depositing lab: Atsushi Hoshino. Depositing organization: Kyoto Prefectural University of Medicine. Publication: Liver lipophagy ameliorates nonalcoholic steatohepatitis through extracellular lipid secretion. Minami Y, Hoshino A, Higuchi Y, Hamaguchi M, Kaneko Y, Kirita Y, Taminishi S, Nishiji T, Taruno A, Fukui M, Arany Z, Matoba S. Nat Commun. 2023 Jul 13;14(1):4084. doi: 10.1038/s41467-023-39404-6. PubMed 37443159.
Backbone
  Vector backbone: pMSCV PGK-puro
  Vector type: Retroviral
  Selectable markers: Puromycin
Growth in bacteria
  Bacterial resistance: Ampicillin, 100 μg/mL
  Growth temperature: 37°C
  Growth strain: DH5alpha
  Copy number: High Copy
Gene/Insert
  Gene/Insert name: LDTS-eLIR
  Species: Synthetic
  Insert size (bp): 1065
  Tag / fusion protein: HA (C terminal on insert)
  Cloning method: Gibson Cloning
  Sequencing primers: 5′ XhoI; 3′ EcoRI
Terms and licenses: Academic/Nonprofit Terms; Industry Terms: Not Available to Industry
Depositor comments: Please visit https://www.biorxiv.org/content/10.1101/2022.02.22.481456v1 for bioRxiv preprint.
How to cite: pMSCV LDTS-eLIR was a gift from Atsushi Hoshino (Addgene plasmid # 189000 ; http://n2t.net/addgene:189000 ; RRID:Addgene_189000)
